Addgene plasmid #25277: NMT1 (3JTK)
Purpose: Bacterial expression for structure determination; may not be full ORF
Depositing lab: Cheryl Arrowsmith. Depositing organization: University of Toronto.
Backbone
  Vector backbone: pET15-MHL
  Backbone manufacturer: SGC
  Backbone size w/o insert (bp): 7737
  Vector type: Bacterial Expression
Growth in bacteria
  Bacterial resistance: Ampicillin, 100 μg/mL
  Growth temperature: 37°C
  Growth strain: DH5alpha
  Copy number: Low Copy
Gene/Insert
  Gene/Insert name: NMT1:T108-Q496 (alt names: PDB: 3JTK; type-I N-myristoyltransferase)
  Species: H. sapiens (human)
  Insert size (bp): 1167
  Mutation: Contains amino acids T108-Q496
  Entrez Gene: NMT1 (a.k.a. HsNMT1, NMT)
  Tag / fusion protein: His (N terminal on insert)
  Cloning method: Restriction Enzyme
  Sequencing primers: 5′ T7; 3′ T7-term
Terms and licenses: Academic/Nonprofit Terms; Industry Terms: Not Available to Industry
Depositor comments: PDB: 3JTK. http://www.thesgc.org/structures/3JTK/
How to cite: NMT1 (3JTK) was a gift from Cheryl Arrowsmith (Addgene plasmid # 25277 ; http://n2t.net/addgene:25277 ; RRID:Addgene_25277)
