[The description below was written by a language model from this plasmid's Addgene catalogue record.]
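Description:
NMT1 (3JTK) is a bacterial expression plasmid built on the pET15-MHL backbone from the Structural Genomics Consortium. It was made to produce a fragment of human N-myristoyltransferase 1 for structure determination. The backbone is listed at 7737 bp without the insert. The plasmid is selected with ampicillin, is recorded as low copy, and is propagated in a standard cloning strain, DH5alpha. The record does not name the origin of replication, and no feature table is provided, so the exact layout of backbone elements cannot be confirmed from what is given.

The insert is 1167 bp of the human NMT1 gene, encoding residues T108 to Q496 of type-I N-myristoyltransferase, so it is a truncated construct rather than the full open reading frame. NMT1 catalyses the transfer of a myristoyl group to the N-terminal glycine of substrate proteins. An N-terminal His tag is fused to the fragment, which allows purification of the recombinant protein by immobilised metal affinity chromatography. The insert was introduced by restriction enzyme cloning.

The promoter is not stated explicitly. However, the listed sequencing primers are T7 and T7-term, and the backbone belongs to the pET family. Both point to a T7 promoter/terminator cassette, which would need an E. coli host that supplies T7 RNA polymerase for protein production. The construct corresponds to the protein used for the deposited crystal structure 3JTK. Its main use is overexpression and purification of this NMT1 fragment for crystallography or related biochemical and structural work.
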