>Addgene plasmid #25277 | NMT1 (3JTK) | depositor partial sequence | sequence record 11751 | Author sequence
ACCATGGAGGAGGCTAGCAAGCGAAGCTACCAGTTCTGGGATACGCAGCCCGTCCCCAAGCTGGGCGAAG
TGGTGAACACCCATGGCCCCGTGGAGCCTGACAAGGACAATATCCGCCAGGAGCCCTACACCCTGCCCCA
GGGCTTCACCTGGGATGCTTTGGACCTGGGCGATCGTGGTGTGCTAAAAGAACTGTACACCCTCCTGAAT
GAGAACTATGTGGAAGATGATGACAACATGTTCCGATTTGATTATTCCCCGGAGTTTCTTTTGTGGGCTC
TCCGGCCACCCGGCTGGCTCCCCCAGTGGCACTGTGGGGTTCGAGTGGTCTCAAGTCGGAAATTGGTTGG
GTTCATTAGCGCCATCCCAGCAAACATCCATATCTATGACACAGAGAAGAAGATGGTAGAGATCAACTTC
CTGTGTGTCCACAAGAAGCTGCGTTCCAAGAGGGTTGCTCCAGTTCTGATCCGAGAGATCACCAGGCGGG
TTCACCTGGAGGGCATCTTCCAAGCAGTTTACACTGCCGGGGTGGTACTACCAAAGCCCGTTGGCACCTG
CAGGTATTGGCATCGGTCCCTAAACCCACGGAAGCTGATTGAAGTGAAGTTCTCCCACCTGAGCAGAAAT
ATGACCATGCAGCGCACCATGAAGCTCTACCGACTGCCAGAGACTCCCAAGACAGCTGGGCTGCGACCAA
TGGAAACAAAGGACATTCCAGTAGTGCACCAGCTCCTCACCAGGTACTTGAAGCAATTTCACCTTACGCC
CGTCATGAGCCAGGAGGAGGTGGAGCACTGGTTCTACCCCCAGGAGAATATCATCGACACTTTCGTGGTG
GAGAACGCAAACGGAGAGGTGACAGATTTCCTGAGCTTTTATACGCTGCCCTCCACCATCATGAACCATC
CAACCCACAAGAGTCTCAAAGCTGCTTATTCTTTCTACAACGTTCACACCCAGACCCCTCTTCTAGACCT
CATGAGCGACGCCCTTGTCCTCGCCAAAATGAAAGGGTTTGATGTGTTCAATGCACTGGATCTCATGGAG
AACAAAACCTTCCTGGAGAAGCTCAAGTTTGGCATAGGGGACGGCAACCTGCAGTATTACCTTTACAATT
GGAAATGCCCCAGCATGGGGGCAGAGAAGGTTGGACTGGTGCTACAA
