>Addgene plasmid #25277 | NMT1 (3JTK) | addgene partial sequence | sequence record 31358 | 25277 with LacI-R
CCTGATTGACTCTCTTCCGGGCGCTATCATGCCATACCGCGAAAGGTTTTGCGCCATTCGATGGTGTCCG
GGATCTCGACGCTCTCCCTTATGCGACTCCTGCATTAGGAAGCAGCCCAGTAGTAGGTTGAGGCCGTTGA
GCACCGCCGCCGCAAGGAATGGTGCATGCAAGGAGATGGCGCCCAACAGTCCCCCGGCCACGGGGCCTGC
CACCATACCCACGCCGAAACAAGCGCTCATGAGCCCGAAGTGGCGAGCCCGATCTTCCCCATCGGTGATG
TCGGCGATATAGGCGCCAGCAACCGCACCTGTGGCGCCGGTGATGCCGGCCACGATGCGTCCGGCGTAGA
GGATCGAGATCTCGATCCCGCGAAATTAATACGACTCACTATAGGGGAATTGTGAGCGGATAACAATTCC
CCTCTAGAAATAATTTTGTTTAACTTTAAGAAGGAGATATACCATGCATCATCATCATCATCACAGCAGC
GGCAGAGAAAACTTGTATTTCCAGGGCACCATGGAGGAGGCTAGCAAGCGAAGCTACCAGTTCTGGGATA
CGCAGCCCGTCCCCAAGCTGGGCGAAGTGGTGAACACCCATGGCCCCGTGGAGCCTGACAAGGACAATAT
CCGCCAGGAGCCCTACACCCTGCCCCAGGGCTTCACCTGGGATGCTTTGGACCTGGGCGATCGTGGTGTG
CTAAAAGAACTGTACACCCTCCTGAATGAGAACTATGTGGAAGATGATGACAACATGTTCCGATTTGATT
ATTCCCCGGAGTTTCTTTTGTGGGCTCTCCGGCCACCCGGCTGGCTCCCCCAGTGGCACTGTGGGGTTCG
AGTGGTCTCAAGTCGGAAATTGGTTGGGTTCATTAGCGCCATCCCAGCAAACATCCATATCTATGACACA
